>Addgene plasmid #108352 | pT4/HB | depositor full sequence | sequence record 204450 | pT4/HB sequence 3457 bps
CAAGGCGATTAAGTTGGGTAACGCCAGGGTTTTCCCAGTCACGACGTTGTAAAACGACGGCCAGTGAGCG
CGCGTAATACGACTCACTATAGGGCGAATTGGAGCTAGCGTTTAAACCTACAGTTGAAGTCGGAAGTTTA
CATACACTTAAGTTGGAGTCATTAAAACTCGTTTTTCAACTACTCCACAAATTTCTTGTTAACAAACAAT
AGTTTTGGCAAGTCAGTTAGGACATCTACTTTGTGCATGACACAAGTCATTTTTCCAACAATTGTTTACA
GACAGATTATTTCACTTATAATTCACTGTATCACAATTCCAGTGGGTCAGAAGTGTACATACACGCGCTT
GACTGTGCCTTTAAGCTTGATATCCATGGAATTCACTAGTGCGCGCGGCCGCTCTAGATGGCCAGATCTT
TAAACAATTTAAAGGCAATGCTACCAAATACTAAGCGCGTGTATGTACACTTCTGACCCACTGGGAATGT
GATGAAAGAAATAAAAGCTGAAATGAATCATTCTCTCTACTATTATTCTGATATTTCACATTCTTAAAAT
AAAGTGGTGATCCTAACTGACCTTAAGACAGGGAATCTTTACTCGGATTAAATGTCAGGAATTGTGAAAA
AGTGAGTTTAAATGTATTTGGCTAAGGTGTATGTAAACTTCCGACTTCAACTGTAGTTTAAACGGGCCCG
GTACCCAGCTTTTGTTCCCTTTAGTGAGGGTTAATTGCGCGCTTGGCGTAATCATGGTCATAGCTGTTTC
CTGTGTGAAATTGTTATCCGCTCACAATTCCACACAACATACGAGCCGGAAGCATAAAGTGTAAAGCCTG
GGGTGCCTAATGAGTGAGCTAACTCACATTAATTGCGTTGCGCTCACTGCCCGCTTTCCAGTCGGGAAAC
CTGTCGTGCCAGCTGCATTAATGAATCGGCCAACGCGCGGGGAGAGGCGGTTTGCGTATTGGGCGCTCTT
CCGCTTCCTCGCTCACTGACTCGCTGCGCTCGGTCGTTCGGCTGCGGCGAGCGGTATCAGCTCACTCAAA
GGCGGTAATACGGTTATCCACAGAATCAGGGGATAACGCAGGAAAGAACATGTGAGCAAAAGGCCAGCAA
AAGGCCAGGAACCGTAAAAAGGCCGCGTTGCTGGCGTTTTTCCATAGGCTCCGCCCCCCTGACGAGCATC
ACAAAAATCGACGCTCAAGTCAGAGGTGGCGAAACCCGACAGGACTATAAAGATACCAGGCGTTTCCCCC
TGGAAGCTCCCTCGTGCGCTCTCCTGTTCCGACCCTGCCGCTTACCGGATACCTGTCCGCCTTTCTCCCT
TCGGGAAGCGTGGCGCTTTCTCATAGCTCACGCTGTAGGTATCTCAGTTCGGTGTAGGTCGTTCGCTCCA
AGCTGGGCTGTGTGCACGAACCCCCCGTTCAGCCCGACCGCTGCGCCTTATCCGGTAACTATCGTCTTGA
GTCCAACCCGGTAAGACACGACTTATCGCCACTGGCAGCAGCCACTGGTAACAGGATTAGCAGAGCGAGG
TATGTAGGCGGTGCTACAGAGTTCTTGAAGTGGTGGCCTAACTACGGCTACACTAGAAGGACAGTATTTG
GTATCTGCGCTCTGCTGAAGCCAGTTACCTTCGGAAAAAGAGTTGGTAGCTCTTGATCCGGCAAACAAAC
CACCGCTGGTAGCGGTGGTTTTTTTGTTTGCAAGCAGCAGATTACGCGCAGAAAAAAAGGATCTCAAGAA
GATCCTTTGATCTTTTCTACGGGGTCTGACGCTCAGTGGAACGAAAACTCACGTTAAGGGATTTTGGTCA
TGAGATTATCAAAAAGGATCTTCACCTAGATCCTTTTAAATTAAAAATGAAGTTTTAAATCAATCTAAAG
TATATATGAGTAAACTTGGTCTGACAGTTACCAATGCTTAATCAGTGAGGCACCTATCTCAGCGATCTGT
CTATTTCGTTCATCCATAGTTGCCTGACTCCCCGTCGTGTAGATAACTACGATACGGGAGGGCTTACCAT
CTGGCCCCAGTGCTGCAATGATACCGCGAGACCCACGCTCACCGGCTCCAGATTTATCAGCAATAAACCA
GCCAGCCGGAAGGGCCGAGCGCAGAAGTGGTCCTGCAACTTTATCCGCCTCCATCCAGTCTATTAATTGT
TGCCGGGAAGCTAGAGTAAGTAGTTCGCCAGTTAATAGTTTGCGCAACGTTGTTGCCATTGCTACAGGCA
TCGTGGTGTCACGCTCGTCGTTTGGTATGGCTTCATTCAGCTCCGGTTCCCAACGATCAAGGCGAGTTAC
ATGATCCCCCATGTTGTGCAAAAAAGCGGTTAGCTCCTTCGGTCCTCCGATCGTTGTCAGAAGTAAGTTG
GCCGCAGTGTTATCACTCATGGTTATGGCAGCACTGCATAATTCTCTTACTGTCATGCCATCCGTAAGAT
GCTTTTCTGTGACTGGTGAGTACTCAACCAAGTCATTCTGAGAATAGTGTATGCGGCGACCGAGTTGCTC
TTGCCCGGCGTCAATACGGGATAATACCGCGCCACATAGCAGAACTTTAAAAGTGCTCATCATTGGAAAA
CGTTCTTCGGGGCGAAAACTCTCAAGGATCTTACCGCTGTTGAGATCCAGTTCGATGTAACCCACTCGTG
CACCCAACTGATCTTCAGCATCTTTTACTTTCACCAGCGTTTCTGGGTGAGCAAAAACAGGAAGGCAAAA
TGCCGCAAAAAAGGGAATAAGGGCGACACGGAAATGTTGAATACTCATACTCTTCCTTTTTCAATATTAT
TGAAGCATTTATCAGGGTTATTGTCTCATGAGCGGATACATATTTGAATGTATTTAGAAAAATAAACAAA
TAGGGGTTCCGCGCACATTTCCCCGAAAAGTGCCACCTG
[34 nt withheld, positions 2910-2943]
A
[89 nt withheld, positions 2945-3033]
C
[91 nt withheld, positions 3035-3125]
A
[49 nt withheld, positions 3127-3175]
CCTTTGACGTTGGAGTCCACGTTCTTT
[37 nt withheld, positions 3203-3239]
ACCCTATCTCGGTCTATTCTTTTGATTTATAAGGGATTTTGCCGATTTCGGCCTATTGGTTAAAAAATGA
GCTGATTTAACAAAAATTTAACGCGAATTTTAACAAAATATTAACGCTTACAATTTCCATTCGCCATTCA
GGCTGCGCAACTGTTGGGAAGGGCGATCGGTGCGGGCCTCTTCGCTATTACGCCAGCTGGCGAAAGGGGG
ATGTGCTG
Features (pLannotate 1.2.2; 12 found; start..end, strand, type, name):
     75..93      +  promoter       T7 promoter: promoter for bacteriophage T7 RNA polymerase
    420..453     +  CDS            SB100X (fragment): hyperactive variant of the Sleeping Beauty transposase (Mátés et al., 2009)
    718..736     -  promoter       T3 promoter: promoter for bacteriophage T3 RNA polymerase
    781..797     -  protein_bind   lac operator: The lac repressor binds to the lac operator to inhibit transcription in E. coli. This inhibition can be relieved by adding lactose or isopropyl-β-D-thiogalactopyranoside (IPTG). lac repressor encoded by lacI
    805..835     -  promoter       lac promoter: promoter for the E. coli lac operon
    850..871     -  protein_bind   CAP binding site: CAP binding activates transcription in the presence of cAMP. E. coli catabolite activator protein
    884..976     -  CDS            lacI (fragment): lac repressor; lacI; The lac repressor binds to the lac operator to inhibit transcription in E. coli. This inhibition can be relieved by adding lactose or isopropyl-β-D-thiogalactopyranoside (IPTG).
   1159..1747    -  rep_origin     ori: high-copy-number ColE1/pMB1/pBR322/pUC origin of replication
   1918..2778    -  CDS            AmpR: β-lactamase; bla; confers resistance to ampicillin, carbenicillin, and related antibiotics
   2779..2883    -  promoter       AmpR promoter: bla
   2910..3365    +  rep_origin     f1 ori (sequence partly withheld): f1 bacteriophage origin of replication; arrow indicates direction of (+) strand synthesis
   3369..67      -  CDS            lacZα (fragment) (across the origin): LacZα fragment of β-galactosidase; lacZ fragment
