>Addgene plasmid #108352 | pT4/HB | addgene full sequence | sequence record 213916 | Addgene NGS Result
CAAGGCGATTAAGTTGGGTAACGCCAGGGTTTTCCCAGTCACGACGTTGTAAAACGACGGCCAGTGAGCG
CGCGTAATACGACTCACTATAGGGCGAATTGGAGCTAGCGTTTAAACCTACAGTTGAAGTCGGAAGTTTA
CATACACTTAAGTTGGAGTCATTAAAACTCGTTTTTCAACTACTCCACAAATTTCTTGTTAACAAACAAT
AGTTTTGGCAAGTCAGTTAGGACATCTACTTTGTGCATGACACAAGTCATTTTTCCAACAATTGTTTACA
GACAGATTATTTCACTTATAATTCACTGTATCACAATTCCAGTGGGTCAGAAGTGTACATACACGCGCTT
GACTGTGCCTTTAAGCTTGATATCCATGGAATTCACTAGTGCGCGCGGCCGCTCTAGATGGCCAGATCTT
TAAACAATTTAAAGGCAATGCTACCAAATACTAAGCGCGTGTATGTACACTTCTGACCCACTGGGAATGT
GATGAAAGAAATAAAAGCTGAAATGAATCATTCTCTCTACTATTATTCTGATATTTCACATTCTTAAAAT
AAAGTGGTGATCCTAACTGACCTTAAGACAGGGAATCTTTACTCGGATTAAATGTCAGGAATTGTGAAAA
AGTGAGTTTAAATGTATTTGGCTAAGGTGTATGTAAACTTCCGACTTCAACTGTAGTTTAAACGGGCCCG
GTACCCAGCTTTTGTTCCCTTTAGTGAGGGTTAATTGCGCGCTTGGCGTAATCATGGTCATAGCTGTTTC
CTGTGTGAAATTGTTATCCGCTCACAATTCCACACAACATACGAGCCGGAAGCATAAAGTGTAAAGCCTG
GGGTGCCTAATGAGTGAGCTAACTCACATTAATTGCGTTGCGCTCACTGCCCGCTTTCCAGTCGGGAAAC
CTGTCGTGCCAGCTGCATTAATGAATCGGCCAACGCGCGGGGAGAGGCGGTTTGCGTATTGGGCGCTCTT
CCGCTTCCTCGCTCACTGACTCGCTGCGCTCGGTCGTTCGGCTGCGGCGAGCGGTATCAGCTCACTCAAA
GGCGGTAATACGGTTATCCACAGAATCAGGGGATAACGCAGGAAAGAACATGTGAGCAAAAGGCCAGCAA
AAGGCCAGGAACCGTAAAAAGGCCGCGTTGCTGGCGTTTTTCCATAGGCTCCGCCCCCCTGACGAGCATC
ACAAAAATCGACGCTCAAGTCAGAGGTGGCGAAACCCGACAGGACTATAAAGATACCAGGCGTTTCCCCC
TGGAAGCTCCCTCGTGCGCTCTCCTGTTCCGACCCTGCCGCTTACCGGATACCTGTCCGCCTTTCTCCCT
TCGGGAACCGTGGCGCTTTCTCATAGCTCACGCTGTAGGTATCTCAGTTCGGTGTAGGTCGTTCGCTCCA
AGCTGGGCTGTGTGCACGAACCCCCCGTTCAGCCCGACCGCTGCGCCTTATCCGGTAACTATCGTCTTGA
GTCCAACCCGGTAAGACACGACTTATCGCCACTGGCAGCAGCCACTGGTAACAGGATTAGCAGAGCGAGG
TATGTAGGCGGTGCTACAGAGTTCTTGAAGTGGTGGCCTAACTACGGCTACACTAGAAGAACAGTATTTG
GTATCTGCGCTCTGCTGAAGCCAGTTACCTTCGGAAAAAGAGTTGGTAGCTCTTGATCCGGCAAACAAAC
CACCGCTGGTAGCGGTGGTTTTTTTGTTTGCAAGCAGCAGATTACGCGCAGAAAAAAAGGATCTCAAGAA
GATCCTTTGATCTTTTCTACGGGGTCTGACGCTCAGTGGAACGAAAACTCACGTTAAGGGATTTTGGTCA
TGAGATTATCAAAAAGGATCTTCACCTAGATCCTTTTAAATTAAAAATGAAGTTTTAAATCAATCTAAAG
TATATATGAGTAAACTTGGTCTGACAGTTACCAATGCTTAATCAGTGAGGCACCTATCTCAGCGATCTGT
CTATTTCGTTCATCCATAGTTGCCTGACTCCCCGTCGTGTAGATAACTACGATACGGGAGGGCTTACCAT
CTGGCCCCAGTGCTGCAATGATACCGCGAGACCCACGCTCACCGGCTCCAGATTTATCAGCAATAAACCA
GCCAGCCGGAAGGGCCGAGCGCAGAAGTGGTCCTGCAACTTTATCCGCCTCCATCCAGTCTATTAATTGT
TGCCGGGAAGCTAGAGTAAGTAGTTCGCCAGTTAATAGTTTGCGCAACGTTGTTGCCATTGCTACAGGCA
TCGTGGTGTCACGCTCGTCGTTTGGTATGGCTTCATTCAGCTCCGGTTCCCAACGATCAAGGCGAGTTAC
ATGATCCCCCATGTTGTGCAAAAAAGCGGTTAGCTCCTTCGGTCCTCCGATCGTTGTCAGAAGTAACTTG
GCCGCAGTGTTATCACTCATGGTTATGGCAGCACTGCATAATTCTCTTACTGTCATGCCATCCGTAAGAT
GCTTTTCTGTGACTGGTGAGTACTCAACCAAGTCATTCTGAGAATAGTGTATGCGGCGACCGAGTTGCTC
TTGCCCGGCGTCAATACGGGATAATACCGCGCCACATAGCAGAACTTTAAAAGTGCTCATCATTGGAAAA
CGTTCTTCGGGGCGAAAACTCTCAAGGATCTTACCGCTGTTGAGATCCAGTTCGATGTAACCCACTCGTG
CACCCAACTGATCTTCAGCATCTTTTACTTTCACCAGCGTTTCTGGGTGAGCAAAAACAGGAAGGCAAAA
TGCCGCAAAAAAGGGAATAAGGGCGACACGGAAATGTTGAATACTCATACTCTTCCTTTTTCAATATTAT
TGAAGCATTTATCAGGGTTATTGTCTCATGAGCGGATACATATTTGAATGTATTTAGAAAAATAAACAAA
TAGGGGTTCCGCGCACATTTCCCCGAAAAGTGCCACCTG
[34 nt withheld, positions 2910-2943]
A
[89 nt withheld, positions 2945-3033]
C
[91 nt withheld, positions 3035-3125]
A
[49 nt withheld, positions 3127-3175]
CCTTTGACGTTGGAGTCCACGTTCTTT
[37 nt withheld, positions 3203-3239]
ACCCTATCTCGGTCTATTCTTTTGATTTATAAGGGATTTTGCCGATTTCGGCCTATTGGTTAAAAAATGA
GCTGATTTAACAAAAATTTAACGCGAATTTTAACAAAATATTAACGCTTACAATTTCCATTCGCCATTCA
GGCTGCGCAACTGTTGGGAAGGGCGATCGGTGCGGGCCTCTTCGCTATTACGCCAGCTGGCGAAAGGGGG
ATGTGCTG
Features (pLannotate 1.2.2; 12 found; start..end, strand, type, name):
     75..93      +  promoter       T7 promoter: promoter for bacteriophage T7 RNA polymerase
    420..453     +  CDS            SB100X (fragment): hyperactive variant of the Sleeping Beauty transposase (Mátés et al., 2009)
    718..736     -  promoter       T3 promoter: promoter for bacteriophage T3 RNA polymerase
    781..797     -  protein_bind   lac operator: The lac repressor binds to the lac operator to inhibit transcription in E. coli. This inhibition can be relieved by adding lactose or isopropyl-β-D-thiogalactopyranoside (IPTG). lac repressor encoded by lacI
    805..835     -  promoter       lac promoter: promoter for the E. coli lac operon
    850..871     -  protein_bind   CAP binding site: CAP binding activates transcription in the presence of cAMP. E. coli catabolite activator protein
    884..976     -  CDS            lacI (fragment): lac repressor; lacI; The lac repressor binds to the lac operator to inhibit transcription in E. coli. This inhibition can be relieved by adding lactose or isopropyl-β-D-thiogalactopyranoside (IPTG).
   1159..1747    -  rep_origin     ori: high-copy-number ColE1/pMB1/pBR322/pUC origin of replication
   1918..2778    -  CDS            AmpR: β-lactamase; bla; confers resistance to ampicillin, carbenicillin, and related antibiotics
   2779..2883    -  promoter       AmpR promoter: bla
   2910..3365    +  rep_origin     f1 ori (sequence partly withheld): f1 bacteriophage origin of replication; arrow indicates direction of (+) strand synthesis
   3369..67      -  CDS            lacZα (fragment) (across the origin): LacZα fragment of β-galactosidase; lacZ fragment
