[The description below was written by a language model from this plasmid's Addgene catalogue record and pLannotate feature annotations shown in this document.]
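Description:
pT4/HB is an empty Sleeping Beauty transposon donor vector built on the pBluescript backbone, about 3.5 kb in total. The catalogue record describes it as an optimized transposon vector in which the Sleeping Beauty terminal inverted repeats have been inserted together with a multiple cloning site, so that a gene of interest can be placed between the repeats by restriction cloning. It carries no insert, promoter or reporter of its own for mammalian expression, so any expression cassette must be supplied by the user.

The feature table mainly captures the pBluescript scaffold: a high-copy ColE1/pUC-type origin for propagation in E. coli, the β-lactamase gene with its promoter for ampicillin selection, an f1 phage origin, and remnants of the lac region (lac promoter, operator, CAP site and fragments of lacZα and lacI). T7 and T3 phage promoters sit on either side of the roughly 600 bp interval where the transposon arms and cloning site must lie. The inverted repeats themselves are not annotated. The only call in that interval is a very short match labelled as an SB100X fragment, which is far too small to encode transposase and probably reflects residual transposon-derived sequence rather than a functional gene.

The vector is one half of a two-component system. The inverted repeats provide the transposase binding sites, and a separate plasmid expressing a hyperactive Sleeping Beauty transposase supplies the enzyme in trans, which excises the flanked cargo and integrates it into the host genome. It is therefore suited to stable, non-viral gene transfer into cells once a cargo has been cloned in.
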