Addgene plasmid #108352: pT4/HB
Purpose: (Empty Backbone) Optimized Sleeping Beauty Transposon Vector with MCS
Depositing lab: Wolfgang Uckert. Depositing organization: Max-Delbrueck-Centrum fuer Molekulare Medizin (MDC). Publication: Regulated complex assembly safeguards the fidelity of Sleeping Beauty transposition. Wang Y, Pryputniewicz-Dobrinska D, Nagy EE, Kaufman CD, Singh M, Yant S, Wang J, Dalda A, Kay MA, Ivics Z, Izsvak Z. Nucleic Acids Res. 2017 Jan 9;45(1):311-326. doi: 10.1093/nar/gkw1164. Epub 2016 Dec 1. PubMed 27913727.
Backbone
  Vector backbone: pBluescript
  Backbone manufacturer: Stratagene
  Backbone size (bp): 3457
  Modifications to backbone: Sleeping Beauty terminal inverted repeats inserted with MCS.
  Vector type: Transposon
Growth in bacteria
  Bacterial resistance: Ampicillin, 100 μg/mL
  Growth temperature: 37°C
  Growth strain: DH5alpha
  Copy number: High Copy
Gene/Insert
  Cloning method: Restriction Enzyme
Resource information
  A portion of this plasmid was derived from a plasmid made by: Julian Clauß, Max-Delbrück-Center for Molecular Medicine, Berlin, Germany
Terms and licenses: Academic/Nonprofit Terms; Industry Terms: Not Available to Industry
Depositor comments: The Sleeping Beauty transposon system consists of two components: the transposon vector and the transposase vector. The transposon vector (pT4/HB, Addgene #108352) contains binding sites flanking the GOI. And the transposase vector (pCMV(CAT)T7-SB100, Addgene #34879) encodes for the enzyme mediating excision and integration of the GOI.
How to cite: pT4/HB was a gift from Wolfgang Uckert (Addgene plasmid # 108352 ; http://n2t.net/addgene:108352 ; RRID:Addgene_108352)
